>Addgene plasmid #111701 | pMV306-ribo-Sec-APEX2 | addgene full sequence | sequence record 221114 | Addgene NGS Result
ATGCATATGCGCAACAGAGGATTCGGTCGTCGCGAACTGCTGGTAGCGATGGCAATGCTGGTTTCCGTGA
CGGGGTGTGCACGGCATGCGAGCGGGGGATCCGGCAAGCCCATCCCCAACCCCCTGCTGGGCCTGGACAG
CACCGGAAAGTCTTACCCAACTGTGAGTGCTGATTACCAGGACGCCGTTGAGAAGGCGAAGAAGAAGCTC
AGAGGCTTCATCGCTGAGAAGAGATGCGCTCCTCTAATGCTCCGTTTGGCATTCCACTCTGCTGGAACCT
TTGACAAGGGCACGAAGACCGGTGGACCCTTCGGAACCATCAAGCACCCTGCCGAACTGGCTCACAGCGC
TAACAACGGTCTTGACATCGCTGTTAGGCTTTTGGAGCCACTCAAGGCGGAGTTCCCTATTTTGAGCTAC
GCCGATTTCTACCAGTTGGCTGGCGTTGTTGCCGTTGAGGTCACGGGTGGACCTAAGGTTCCATTCCACC
CTGGAAGAGAGGACAAGCCTGAGCCACCACCAGAGGGTCGCTTGCCCGATCCCACTAAGGGTTCTGACCA
TTTGAGAGATGTGTTTGGCAAAGCTATGGGGCTTACTGACCAAGATATCGTTGCTCTATCTGGGGGTCAC
ACTATTGGAGCTGCACACAAGGAGCGTTCTGGATTTGAGGGTCCCTGGACCTCTAATCCTCTTATTTTCG
ACAACTCATACTTCACGGAGTTGTTGAGTGGTGAGAAGGAAGGTCTCCTTCAGCTACCTTCTGACAAGGC
TCTTTTGTCTGACCCTGTATTCCGCCCTCTCGTTGATAAATATGCAGCGGACGAAGATGCCTTCTTTGCT
GATTACGCTGAGGCTCACCAAAAGCTTTCCGAGCTTGGGTTTGCTGATGCCTAATGAAGATGGAGACCAA
GCTTATCGATGTCGACGTAGTTAACTAGCGTACGATCGACTGCCAGGCATCAAATAAAACGAAAGGCTCA
GTCGAAAGACTGGGCCTTTCGTTTTATGCCATCATGGCCGCGGTGATCAGCTAGAGCCGTGAACGACAGG
GCGAACGCCAGCCCGCCGACGGCGAGGGTTCCGACCGCTGCAACTCCCGGTGCAACCTTGTCCCGGTCTA
TTCTCTTCACTGCACCAGCTCCAATCTGGTGTGAATGCCCCTCGTCTGTTCGCGCAGGCGGGGGGCTCTA
TTCGTTTGTCAGCATCGAAAGTAGCCAGATCAGGGATGCGTTGCAACCGCGTATGCCCAGGTCAGAAGAG
TCGCACAAGAGTTGCAGACCCCTGGAAAGAAAAATGGCCAGAGGGCGAAAACACCCTCTGACCAGCGGAG
CGGGCGACGGGAATCGAACCCGCGTAGCTAGTTTGGAAGAATGGGTGTCTGCCGACCACATATATGGGCC
GGTCAAGATAGGTTTTTACCCCCTCTCGGCTGCATCCTCTAAGTGGAAAGAAATTGCAGGTCGTAGAAGC
GCGTTGAAGCCTGAGAGTTGCACAGGAGTTGCAACCCGGTAGCCTTGTTCACGACGAGAGGAGACCTAGT
TGGCACGTCGCGGATGGGGATCGCTGAAGACTCAGCGCAGCGGGAGGATCCAAGCCTCATACGTCAACCC
GCAGGACGGTGTGAGGTACTACGCGCTGCAGACCTACGACAACAAGATGGACGCCGAAGCCTGGCTCGCG
GGCGAGAAGCGGCTCATCGAGATGGAGACCTGGACCCCTCCACAGGACCGGGCGAAGAAGGCAGCCGCCA
GCGCCATCACGCTGGAGGAGTACACCCGGAAGTGGCTCGTGGAGCGCGACCTCGCAGACGGCACCAGGGA
TCTGTACAGCGGGCACGCGGAGCGCCGCATCTACCCGGTGCTAGGTGAAGTGGCGGTCACAGAGATGACG
CCAGCTCTGGTGCGTGCGTGGTGGGCCGGGATGGGTAGGAAGCACCCGACTGCCCGCCGGCATGCCTACA
ACGTCCTCCGGGCGGTGATGAACACAGCGGTCGAGGACAAGCTGATCGCAGAGAACCCGTGCCGGATCGA
GCAGAAGGCAGCCGATGAGCGCGACGTAGAGGCGCTGACGCCTGAGGAGCTGGACATCGTCGCCGCTGAG
ATCTTCGTGCACTACCGGATCGCGGCATACATCCTGGCGTGGACGAGCCTCCGGTTCGGAGAGCTGATCG
AGCTTCGCCGCAAGGACATCGTGGACGACGGCATGACGATGAAGCTCCGGGTGCGCCGTGGCGCTTCCCG
CGTGGGGAACAAGATCGTCGTTGGCAACGCCAAGACCGTCCGGTCGAAGCGTCCTGTGACGGTTCCGCCT
CACGTCGCGGAGATGATCCGAGCGCACATGAAGGACCGTACGAAGATGAACAAGGGCCCCGAGGCATTCC
TGGTGACCACGACGCAGGGCAACCGGCTGTCGAAGTCCGCGTTCACCAAGTCGCTGAAGCGTGGCTACGC
CAAGATCGGTCGGCCGGAACTCCGCATCCACGACCTCCGCGCTGTCGGCGCTACGTTCGCCGCTCAGGCA
GGTGCGACGACCAAGGAGCTGATGGCCCGTCTCGGTCACACGACTCCTAGGATGGCGATGAAGTACCAGA
TGGCGTCTGAGGCCCGCGACGAGGCTATCGCTGAGGCGATGTCCAAGCTGGCCAAGACCTCCTGAAACGC
AAAAAGCCCCCCTCCCAAGGACACTGAGTCCTAAAGAGGGGGGTTTCTTGTCAGTACGCGAAGAACCACG
CCTGGCCGCGAGCGCCAGCACCGCCGCTCTGTGCGGAGACCTGGGCACCAGCCCCGCCGCCGCCAGGAGC
ATTGCCGTTCCCGCCAGCTAGCCACCTGACGTCGGGGGGGGGGGAAAGCCACGTTGTGTCTCAAAATCTC
TGATGTTACATTGCACAAGATAAAAATATATCATCATGAACAATAAAACTGTCTGCTTACATAAACAGTA
ATACAAGGGGTGTTATGAGCCATATTCAACGGGAAACGTCTTGCTCGAGGCCGCGATTAAATTCCAACAT
GGATGCTGATTTATATGGGTATAAATGGGCTCGCGATAATGTCGGGCAATCAGGTGCGACAATCTATCGC
TTGTATGGGAAGCCCCATGCGCCAGAGTTGTTTCTGAAACATGGCAAAGGTAGCGTTGCCAATGATGTTA
CAGATGAGATGGTCAGACTAAACTGGCTGACGGAATTTATGCCTCTTCCGACCATCAAGCATTTTATCCG
TACTCCTGATGATGCATGGTTACTCACCACTGCGATCCCCGGGAAAACAGCATTCCAGGTATTAGAAGAA
TATCCTGATTCAGGTGAAAATATTGTTGATGCGCTGGCAGTGTTCCTGCGCCGGTTGCATTCGATTCCTG
TTTGTAATTGTCCTTTTAACAGCGATCGCGTATTTCGTCTCGCTCAGGCGCAATCACGAATGAATAACGG
TTTGGTTGATGCGAGTGATTTTGATGACGAGCGTAATGGCTGGCCTGTTGAACAAGTCTGGAAAGAAATG
CATAATCTTTTGCCATTCTCACCGGATTCAGTCGTCACTCATGGTGATTTCTCACTTGATAACCTTATTT
TTGACGAGGGGAAATTAATAGGTTGTATTGATGTTGGACGAGTCGGAATCGCAGACCGATACCAGGATCT
TGCCATCCTATGGAACTGCCTCGGTGAGTTTTCTCCTTCATTACAGAAACGGCTTTTTCAAAAATATGGT
ATTGATAATCCTGATATGAATAAATTGCAGTTTCATTTGATGCTCGATGAGTTTTTCTAATCAGAATTGG
TTAATTGGTTGTAACACTGGCAGAGCATTACGCTGACTTGACGGGACGGCGGCTTTGTTGAATAAATCGA
ACTTTTGCTGAGTTGAAGGATCAGATCACGCATCTTCCCGACAACGCAGACCGTTCCGTGGCAAAGCAAA
AGTTCAAAATCACCAACTGGTCCACCTACAACAAAGCTCTCACCAACCGTGGCTCCCTCACTTTCTGGCT
GGATGATGGGGCGATTCAGGCCTGGTATGAGTCAGCAACACCTTCTTCACGAGGCAGACCTCACTAGTTC
CATGAGCGTCAGACCCCGTAGAAAAGATCAAAGGATCTTCTTGAGATCCTTTTTTTCTGCGCGTAATCTG
CTGCTTGCAAACAAAAAAACCACCGCTACCAGCGGTGGTTTGTTTGCCGGATCAAGAGCTACCAACTCTT
TTTCCGAAGGTAACTGGCTTCAGCAGAGCGCAGATACCAAATACTGTCCTTCTAGTGTAGCCGTAGTTAG
GCCACCACTTCAAGAACTCTGTAGCACCGCCTACATACCTCGCTCTGCTAATCCTGTTACCAGTGGCTGC
TGCCAGTGGCGATAAGTCGTGTCTTACCGGGTTGGACTCAAGACGATAGTTACCGGATAAGGCGCAGCGG
TCGGGCTGAACGGGGGGTTCGTGCACACAGCCCAGCTTGGAGCGAACGACCTACACCGAACTGAGATACC
TACAGCGTGAGCTATGAGAAAGCGCCACGCTTCCCGAGGGGAGAAAGGCGGACAGGTATCCGGTAAGCGG
CAGGGTCGGAACAGGAGAGCGCACGAGGGAGCTTCCAGGGGGAAACGCCTGGTATCTTTATAGTCCTGTC
GGGTTTCGCCACCTCTGACTTGAGCGTCGATTTTTGTGATGCTCGTCAGGGGGGCGGAGCCTATGGAAAA
ACGCCAGCAACGCGGCCTTTTTACGGTTCCTGGCCTTTTGCTGGCCTTTTGCTCACATGTTCTTTCCTGC
GTTATCCCCTGATTCTGTGGATAACCGTATTACCGCCTTTGAGTGAGCTGATACCGCTCGCCGCAGCCGA
ACGACCGAGCGCAACGCGTGCGGCCGCGGTACCAGATCTTTAAATCTAGAGGTGACCACAACGCGCCCGC
TTTGATCGGGGACGTCTGCGGCCGACCATTTACGGGTCTTGTTGTCGTTGGCGGTCATGGGCCGAACATA
CTCACCCGGATCGGAGGGCCGAGGACAAGGTCGAACGAGGGGCATGACCCGGTGCGGGGCTTCTTGCACT
CGGCATAGGCGAGTGCTAAGAATAACGTTGGCACTCGCGACCGGGATACGACTCACTATAGGTACCGGTG
ATACCAGCATCGTCTTGATGCCCTTGGCAGCACCCTGCTAAGGAGGCAACAAG
Features (pLannotate 1.2.2; 10 found; start..end, strand, type, name):
      7..96      +  CDS            blaC (fragment): BLAC_MYCTA - Also known as blaA From Mycobacterium tuberculosis (strain ATCC 25177 / H37Ra).
    145..891     +  CDS            APEX2: soybean ascorbate peroxidase, engineered to serve as a monomeric tag for electron microscopy and live-cell proteomics (Lam et al., 2015) more active than the original APEX due to the A134P mutation
    961..1007    +  terminator     rrnB T1 terminator: transcription terminator T1 from the E. coli rrnB gene
    987..1127    -  CDS            34.1 (fragment): VG341_BPMD2 - Protein predicted: Swiss-Prot protein existence level 4. Putative excisionase. From Mycobacterium phage D29 (Mycobacteriophage D29).
   1540..2652    +  CDS            33: VINT_BPML5 - Also known as int. Protein inferred from homology: Swiss-Prot protein existence level 3. Integrase is necessary for integration of the phage into the host genome by site-specific recombination. From Mycobacterium phage L5 (Mycobacteriophage L5).
   2714..2818    -  CDS            32 (fragment): VG32_BPML5 - Protein predicted: Swiss-Prot protein existence level 4. From Mycobacterium phage L5 (Mycobacteriophage L5).
   2955..3770    +  CDS            KanR: aminoglycoside phosphotransferase; aph(3')-Ia; confers resistance to kanamycin in bacteria or G418 (Geneticin®) in eukaryotes
   3911..4054    +  CDS            TRA2_ECOLX (fragment): Protein predicted: Swiss-Prot protein existence level 4. Required for transposition of transposon Tn903. From Escherichia coli.
   4101..4689    +  rep_origin     ori: high-copy-number ColE1/pMB1/pBR322/pUC origin of replication
   5086..5102    +  promoter       T7 promoter (fragment): promoter for bacteriophage T7 RNA polymerase
