>Addgene plasmid #111701 | pMV306-ribo-Sec-APEX2 | addgene full sequence | sequence record 237529 | Addgene NGS Result
CCATGGCGGCCATCGCGACCTTTGCGGCACCGGTCGCGTTGGCTGGATCCGGCAAGCCCATCCCCAACCC
CCTGCTGGGCCTGGACAGCACCGGAAAGTCTTACCCAACTGTGAGTGCTGATTACCAGGACGCCGTTGAG
AAGGCGAAGAAGAAGCTCAGAGGCTTCATCGCTGAGAAGAGATGCGCTCCTCTAATGCTCCGTTTGGCAT
TCCACTCTGCTGGAACCTTTGACAAGGGCACGAAGACCGGTGGACCCTTCGGAACCATCAAGCACCCTGC
CGAACTGGCTCACAGCGCTAACAACGGTCTTGACATCGCTGTTAGGCTTTTGGAGCCACTCAAGGCGGAG
TTCCCTATTTTGAGCTACGCCGATTTCTACCAGTTGGCTGGCGTTGTTGCCGTTGAGGTCACGGGTGGAC
CTAAGGTTCCATTCCACCCTGGAAGAGAGGACAAGCCTGAGCCACCACCAGAGGGTCGCTTGCCCGATCC
CACTAAGGGTTCTGACCATTTGAGAGATGTGTTTGGCAAAGCTATGGGGCTTACTGACCAAGATATCGTT
GCTCTATCTGGGGGTCACACTATTGGAGCTGCACACAAGGAGCGTTCTGGATTTGAGGGTCCCTGGACCT
CTAATCCTCTTATTTTCGACAACTCATACTTCACGGAGTTGTTGAGTGGTGAGAAGGAAGGTCTCCTTCA
GCTACCTTCTGACAAGGCTCTTTTGTCTGACCCTGTATTCCGCCCTCTCGTTGATAAATATGCAGCGGAC
GAAGATGCCTTCTTTGCTGATTACGCTGAGGCTCACCAAAAGCTTTCCGAGCTTGGGTTTGCTGATGCCT
AATGAAGATGGAGACCAAGCTTATCGATGTCGACGTAGTTAACTAGCGTACGATCGACTGCCAGGCATCA
AATAAAACGAAAGGCTCAGTCGAAAGACTGGGCCTTTCGTTTTATGCCATCATGGCCGCGGTGATCAGCT
AGAGCCGTGAACGACAGGGCGAACGCCAGCCCGCCGACGGCGAGGGTTCCGACCGCTGCAACTCCCGGTG
CAACCTTGTCCCGGTCTATTCTCTTCACTGCACCAGCTCCAATCTGGTGTGAATGCCCCTCGTCTGTTCG
CGCAGGCGGGGGGCTCTATTCGTTTGTCAGCATCGAAAGTAGCCAGATCAGGGATGCGTTGCAACCGCGT
ATGCCCAGGTCAGAAGAGTCGCACAAGAGTTGCAGACCCCTGGAAAGAAAAATGGCCAGAGGGCGAAAAC
ACCCTCTGACCAGCGGAGCGGGCGACGGGAATCGAACCCGCGTAGCTAGTTTGGAAGAATGGGTGTCTGC
CGACCACATATATGGGCCGGTCAAGATAGGTTTTTACCCCCTCTCGGCTGCATCCTCTAAGTGGAAAGAA
ATTGCAGGTCGTAGAAGCGCGTTGAAGCCTGAGAGTTGCACAGGAGTTGCAACCCGGTAGCCTTGTTCAC
GACGAGAGGAGACCTAGTTGGCACGTCGCGGATGGGGATCGCTGAAGACTCAGCGCAGCGGGAGGATCCA
AGCCTCATACGTCAACCCGCAGGACGGTGTGAGGTACTACGCGCTGCAGACCTACGACAACAAGATGGAC
GCCGAAGCCTGGCTCGCGGGCGAGAAGCGGCTCATCGAGATGGAGACCTGGACCCCTCCACAGGACCGGG
CGAAGAAGGCAGCCGCCAGCGCCATCACGCTGGAGGAGTACACCCGGAAGTGGCTCGTGGAGCGCGACCT
CGCAGACGGCACCAGGGATCTGTACAGCGGGCACGCGGAGCGCCGCATCTACCCGGTGCTAGGTGAAGTG
GCGGTCACAGAGATGACGCCAGCTCTGGTGCGTGCGTGGTGGGCCGGGATGGGTAGGAAGCACCCGACTG
CCCGCCGGCATGCCTACAACGTCCTCCGGGCGGTGATGAACACAGCGGTCGAGGACAAGCTGATCGCAGA
GAACCCGTGCCGGATCGAGCAGAAGGCAGCCGATGAGCGCGACGTAGAGGCGCTGACGCCTGAGGAGCTG
GACATCGTCGCCGCTGAGATCTTCGTGCACTACCGGATCGCGGCATACATCCTGGCGTGGACGAGCCTCC
GGTTCGGAGAGCTGATCGAGCTTCGCCGCAAGGACATCGTGGACGACGGCATGACGATGAAGCTCCGGGT
GCGCCGTGGCGCTTCCCGCGTGGGGAACAAGATCGTCGTTGGCAACGCCAAGACCGTCCGGTCGAAGCGT
CCTGTGACGGTTCCGCCTCACGTCGCGGAGATGATCCGAGCGCACATGAAGGACCGTACGAAGATGAACA
AGGGCCCCGAGGCATTCCTGGTGACCACGACGCAGGGCAACCGGCTGTCGAAGTCCGCGTTCACCAAGTC
GCTGAAGCGTGGCTACGCCAAGATCGGTCGGCCGGAACTCCGCATCCACGACCTCCGCGCTGTCGGCGCT
ACGTTCGCCGCTCAGGCAGGTGCGACGACCAAGGAGCTGATGGCCCGTCTCGGTCACACGACTCCTAGGA
TGGCGATGAAGTACCAGATGGCGTCTGAGGCCCGCGACGAGGCTATCGCTGAGGCGATGTCCAAGCTGGC
CAAGACCTCCTGAAACGCAAAAAGCCCCCCTCCCAAGGACACTGAGTCCTAAAGAGGGGGGTTTCTTGTC
AGTACGCGAAGAACCACGCCTGGCCGCGAGCGCCAGCACCGCCGCTCTGTGCGGAGACCTGGGCACCAGC
CCCGCCGCCGCCAGGAGCATTGCCGTTCCCGCCAGCTAGCCACCTGACGTCGGGGGGGGGGGAAAGCCAC
GTTGTGTCTCAAAATCTCTGATGTTACATTGCACAAGATAAAAATATATCATCATGAACAATAAAACTGT
CTGCTTACATAAACAGTAATACAAGGGGTGTTATGAGCCATATTCAACGGGAAACGTCTTGCTCGAGGCC
GCGATTAAATTCCAACATGGATGCTGATTTATATGGGTATAAATGGGCTCGCGATAATGTCGGGCAATCA
GGTGCGACAATCTATCGCTTGTATGGGAAGCCCCATGCGCCAGAGTTGTTTCTGAAACATGGCAAAGGTA
GCGTTGCCAATGATGTTACAGATGAGATGGTCAGACTAAACTGGCTGACGGAATTTATGCCTCTTCCGAC
CATCAAGCATTTTATCCGTACTCCTGATGATGCATGGTTACTCACCACTGCGATCCCCGGGAAAACAGCA
TTCCAGGTATTAGAAGAATATCCTGATTCAGGTGAAAATATTGTTGATGCGCTGGCAGTGTTCCTGCGCC
GGTTGCATTCGATTCCTGTTTGTAATTGTCCTTTTAACAGCGATCGCGTATTTCGTCTCGCTCAGGCGCA
ATCACGAATGAATAACGGTTTGGTTGATGCGAGTGATTTTGATGACGAGCGTAATGGCTGGCCTGTTGAA
CAAGTCTGGAAAGAAATGCATAATCTTTTGCCATTCTCACCGGATTCAGTCGTCACTCATGGTGATTTCT
CACTTGATAACCTTATTTTTGACGAGGGGAAATTAATAGGTTGTATTGATGTTGGACGAGTCGGAATCGC
AGACCGATACCAGGATCTTGCCATCCTATGGAACTGCCTCGGTGAGTTTTCTCCTTCATTACAGAAACGG
CTTTTTCAAAAATATGGTATTGATAATCCTGATATGAATAAATTGCAGTTTCATTTGATGCTCGATGAGT
TTTTCTAATCAGAATTGGTTAATTGGTTGTAACACTGGCAGAGCATTACGCTGACTTGACGGGACGGCGG
CTTTGTTGAATAAATCGAACTTTTGCTGAGTTGAAGGATCAGATCACGCATCTTCCCGACAACGCAGACC
GTTCCGTGGCAAAGCAAAAGTTCAAAATCACCAACTGGTCCACCTACAACAAAGCTCTCACCAACCGTGG
CTCCCTCACTTTCTGGCTGGATGATGGGGCGATTCAGGCCTGGTATGAGTCAGCAACACCTTCTTCACGA
GGCAGACCTCACTAGTTCCATGAGCGTCAGACCCCGTAGAAAAGATCAAAGGATCTTCTTGAGATCCTTT
TTTTCTGCGCGTAATCTGCTGCTTGCAAACAAAAAAACCACCGCTACCAGCGGTGGTTTGTTTGCCGGAT
CAAGAGCTACCAACTCTTTTTCCGAAGGTAACTGGCTTCAGCAGAGCGCAGATACCAAATACTGTCCTTC
TAGTGTAGCCGTAGTTAGGCCACCACTTCAAGAACTCTGTAGCACCGCCTACATACCTCGCTCTGCTAAT
CCTGTTACCAGTGGCTGCTGCCAGTGGCGATAAGTCGTGTCTTACCGGGTTGGACTCAAGACGATAGTTA
CCGGATAAGGCGCAGCGGTCGGGCTGAACGGGGGGTTCGTGCACACAGCCCAGCTTGGAGCGAACGACCT
ACACCGAACTGAGATACCTACAGCGTGAGCTATGAGAAAGCGCCACGCTTCCCGAGGGGAGAAAGGCGGA
CAGGTATCCGGTAAGCGGCAGGGTCGGAACAGGAGAGCGCACGAGGGAGCTTCCAGGGGGAAACGCCTGG
TATCTTTATAGTCCTGTCGGGTTTCGCCACCTCTGACTTGAGCGTCGATTTTTGTGATGCTCGTCAGGGG
GGCGGAGCCTATGGAAAAACGCCAGCAACGCGGCCTTTTTACGGTTCCTGGCCTTTTGCTGGCCTTTTGC
TCACATGTTCTTTCCTGCGTTATCCCCTGATTCTGTGGATAACCGTATTACCGCCTTTGAGTGAGCTGAT
ACCGCTCGCCGCAGCCGAACGACCGAGCGCAACGCGTGCGGCCGCGGTACCAGATCTTTAAATCTAGAGG
TGACCACAACGCGCCCGCTTTGATCGGGGACGTCTGCGGCCGACCATTTACGGGTCTTGTTGTCGTTGGC
GGTCATGGGCCGAACATACTCACCCGGATCGGAGGGCCGAGGACAAGGTCGAACGAGGGGCATGACCCGG
TGCGGGGCTTCTTGCACTCGGCATAGGCGAGTGCTAAGAATAACGTTGGCACTCGCGACCGGGATACGAC
TCACTATAGGTACCGGTGATACCAGCATCGTCTTGATGCCCTTGGCAGCACCCTGCTAAGGAGGCAACAA
GATGCATATGAAGCTCACCACAATGATCAAGACGGCAGTAGCGGTCGTGG
Features (pLannotate 1.2.2; 10 found; start..end, strand, type, name):
     93..839     +  CDS            APEX2: soybean ascorbate peroxidase, engineered to serve as a monomeric tag for electron microscopy and live-cell proteomics (Lam et al., 2015) more active than the original APEX due to the A134P mutation
    909..955     +  terminator     rrnB T1 terminator: transcription terminator T1 from the E. coli rrnB gene
    935..1075    -  CDS            34.1 (fragment): VG341_BPMD2 - Protein predicted: Swiss-Prot protein existence level 4. Putative excisionase. From Mycobacterium phage D29 (Mycobacteriophage D29).
   1488..2600    +  CDS            33: VINT_BPML5 - Also known as int. Protein inferred from homology: Swiss-Prot protein existence level 3. Integrase is necessary for integration of the phage into the host genome by site-specific recombination. From Mycobacterium phage L5 (Mycobacteriophage L5).
   2662..2766    -  CDS            32 (fragment): VG32_BPML5 - Protein predicted: Swiss-Prot protein existence level 4. From Mycobacterium phage L5 (Mycobacteriophage L5).
   2903..3718    +  CDS            KanR: aminoglycoside phosphotransferase; aph(3')-Ia; confers resistance to kanamycin in bacteria or G418 (Geneticin®) in eukaryotes
   3859..4002    +  CDS            TRA2_ECOLX (fragment): Protein predicted: Swiss-Prot protein existence level 4. Required for transposition of transposon Tn903. From Escherichia coli.
   4049..4637    +  rep_origin     ori: high-copy-number ColE1/pMB1/pBR322/pUC origin of replication
   5034..5050    +  promoter       T7 promoter (fragment): promoter for bacteriophage T7 RNA polymerase
   5118..44      +  CDS            mpt63 (fragment) (across the origin): MP63_MYCTU - Experimental evidence at protein level: Swiss-Prot protein existence level 1. From Mycobacterium tuberculosis (strain ATCC 25618 / H37Rv).
