[The description below was written by a language model from this plasmid's Addgene catalogue record and pLannotate feature annotations shown in this document.]
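Description:
pMV306-ribo-Sec-APEX2 is an integrating E. coli–mycobacterial shuttle plasmid of about 5.1 kb, built on a pMV306 derivative, for inducible expression of the peroxidase APEX2 in the mycobacterial periplasm. In E. coli it replicates at high copy from a ColE1/pUC-type origin and is selected with kanamycin through an aph(3')-Ia resistance gene. It carries no mycobacterial replication origin. Instead it encodes the mycobacteriophage L5 integrase with flanking phage sequence, which drives site-specific recombination into the host chromosome, so the construct is maintained as a single copy in mycobacteria.

The expression cassette uses the hsp60-ribo promoter, an hsp60 promoter modified to include a theophylline-responsive riboswitch, so that APEX2 is produced only when theophylline is added. The automated annotation does not mark the promoter or riboswitch themselves. The coding region joins a backbone-encoded N-terminal mpt63 signal sequence, intended to direct export by the Sec pathway as the plasmid name implies, to a V5 epitope tag and APEX2, followed by an rrnB T1 terminator. APEX2 is an engineered monomeric soybean ascorbate peroxidase. Here it was subcloned from a mitochondrial APEX construct and converted to the more active variant by site-directed mutagenesis.

Two sequencing records are supplied that differ by a few nucleotides and in their start point. One annotates the leader upstream of APEX2 as an mpt63 fragment, as catalogued, whereas the other annotates a blaC fragment in the equivalent position, a discrepancy the record does not explain. The associated publication applies the plasmid to compartment-specific, peroxidase-mediated biotinylation of periplasmic proteins.
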