Addgene plasmid #111701: pMV306-ribo-Sec-APEX2
Purpose: Theophylline-inducible expression of periplasmic APEX2 from a mycobacterial shuttle plasmid (integrating)
Depositing lab: Jessica Seeliger. Depositing organization: Stony Brook University. Publication: Compartment-Specific Labeling of Bacterial Periplasmic Proteins by Peroxidase-Mediated Biotinylation. Ganapathy US, Bai L, Wei L, Eckartt KA, Lett CM, Previti ML, Carrico IS, Seeliger JC. ACS Infect Dis. 2018 Apr 30. doi: 10.1021/acsinfecdis.8b00044. PubMed 29708735.
Backbone
  Vector backbone: pMV306
  Total vector size (bp): 5142
  Modifications to backbone: Derivative of pMV306 in which promoter has been modified to include theophylline-inducible riboswitch. See reference: Seeliger JC, Topp S, Sogi KM, Previti ML, Gallivan JP, Bertozzi CR. A riboswitch-based inducible gene expression system for mycobacteria. PLoS ONE. 2012;7(1):e29266. PMCID: 3261144
  Vector type: Bacterial Expression
Growth in bacteria
  Bacterial resistance: Kanamycin, 50 μg/mL
  Growth temperature: 37°C
  Growth strain: DH5alpha
  Copy number: High Copy
Gene/Insert
  Gene/Insert name: APEX2
  Insert size (bp): 885
  Promoter: hsp60-ribo
  Tag / fusion protein: V5 (N terminal on insert); mpt63 signal sequence (N terminal on backbone)
  Cloning method: Ligation Independent Cloning
  Sequencing primers: 5′ CTAGAGGTGACCACAACG
Resource information
  A portion of this plasmid was derived from a plasmid made by: Alice Ting (pcDNA3-mito-APEX, Addgene plasmid #42607)
Terms and licenses: Academic/Nonprofit Terms; Industry Terms: Not Available to Industry
Depositor comments: This plasmid is for theophylline-inducible expression of APEX2 in the periplasm of mycobacteria. It is a single-copy integrating vector in mycobacteria. The APEX gene was subcloned from pcDNA3-mito-APEX and subsequently mutated by site-directed mutagenesis to generate the optimized variant APEX2. See also references: Rhee HW, Zou P, Udeshi ND, Martell JD, Mootha VK, Carr SA, Ting AY. Proteomic mapping of mitochondria in living cells via spatially restricted enzymatic tagging. Science. 2013;339(6125):1328-31. PMCID: 3916822. Lam SS, Martell JD, Kamer KJ, Deerinck TJ, Ellisman MH, Mootha VK, Ting AY. Directed evolution of APEX2 for electron microscopy and proximity labeling. Nat Methods. 2015;12(1):51-4. PMCID: 4296904
How to cite: pMV306-ribo-Sec-APEX2 was a gift from Jessica Seeliger (Addgene plasmid # 111701 ; http://n2t.net/addgene:111701 ; RRID:Addgene_111701)
